>Addgene plasmid #209539 | CPY*-ymsfGFP | addgene full sequence | sequence record 417212 | Addgene NGS Result
CTCTAAAAAAAAAAAAATACAACAAATAAAAAACACTCAATGACCTGACCATTTGATGGAGTTTAAGTCA
ATACCTTCTTGAACCATTTCCCATAATGGTGAAAGTTCCCTCAAGAATTTTACTCTGTCAGAAACGGCCT
TAACGACGTAGTCGATATGGTGCACTCTCAGTACAATCTGCTCTGATGCCGCATAGTTAAGCCAGCCCCG
ACACCCGCCAACACCCGCTGACGCGCCCTGACGGGCTTGTCTGCTCCCGGCATCCGCTTACAGACAAGCT
GTGACCGTCTCCGGGAGCTGCATGTGTCAGAGGTTTTCACCGTCATCACCGAAACGCGCGAGACGAAAGG
GCCTCGTGATACGCCTATTTTTATAGGTTAATGTCATGATAATAATGGTTTCTTAGGACGGATCGCTTGC
CTGTAACTTACACGCGCCTCGTATCTTTTAATGATGGAATAATTTGGGAATTTACTCTGTGTTTATTTAT
TTTTATGTTTTGTATTTGGATTTTAGAAAGTAAATAAAGAAGGTAGAAGAGTTACGGAATGAAGAAAAAA
AAATAAACAAAGGTTTAAAAAATTTCAACAAAAAGCGTACTTTACATATATATTTATTAGACAAGAAAAG
CAGATTAAATAGATATACATTCGATTAACGATAAGTAAAATGTAAAATCACAGGATTTTCGTGTGTGGTC
TTCTACACAGACAAGATGAAACAATTCGGCATTAATACCTGAGAGCAGGAAGAGCAAGATAAAAGGTAGT
ATTTGTTGGCGATCCCCCTAGAGTCTTTTACATCTTCGGAAAACAAAAACTATTTTTTCTTTAATTTCTT
TTTTTACTTTCTATTTTTAATTTATATATTTATATTAAAAAATTTAAATTATAATTATTTTTATAGCACG
TGATGAAAAGGACCCAGGTGGCACTTTTCGGGGAAATGTGCGCGGAACCCCTATTTGTTTATTTTTCTAA
ATACATTCAAATATGTATCCGCTCATGAGACAATAACCCTGATAAATGCTTCAATAATATTGAAAAAGGA
AGAGTATGAGTATTCAACATTTCCGTGTCGCCCTTATTCCCTTTTTTGCGGCATTTTGCCTTCCTGTTTT
TGCTCACCCAGAAACGCTGGTGAAAGTAAAAGATGCTGAAGATCAGTTGGGTGCACGAGTGGGTTACATC
GAACTGGATCTCAACAGCGGTAAGATCCTTGAGAGTTTTCGCCCCGAAGAACGTTTTCCAATGATGAGCA
CTTTTAAAGTTCTGCTATGTGGCGCGGTATTATCCCGTATTGACGCCGGGCAAGAGCAACTCGGTCGCCG
CATACACTATTCTCAGAATGACTTGGTTGAGTACTCACCAGTCACAGAAAAGCATCTTACGGATGGCATG
ACAGTAAGAGAATTATGCAGTGCTGCCATAACCATGAGTGATAACACTGCGGCCAACTTACTTCTGACAA
CGATCGGAGGACCGAAGGAGCTAACCGCTTTTTTGCACAACATGGGGGATCATGTAACTCGCCTTGATCG
TTGGGAACCGGAGCTGAATGAAGCCATACCAAACGACGAGCGTGACACCACGATGCCTGTAGCAATGGCA
ACAACGTTGCGCAAACTATTAACTGGCGAACTACTTACTCTAGCTTCCCGGCAACAATTAATAGACTGGA
TGGAGGCGGATAAAGTTGCAGGACCACTTCTGCGCTCGGCCCTTCCGGCTGGCTGGTTTATTGCTGATAA
ATCTGGAGCCGGTGAGCGTGGGTCTCGCGGTATCATTGCAGCACTGGGGCCAGATGGTAAGCCCTCCCGT
ATCGTAGTTATCTACACGACGGGGAGTCAGGCAACTATGGATGAACGAAATAGACAGATCGCTGAGATAG
GTGCCTCACTGATTAAGCATTGGTAACTGTCAGACCAAGTTTACTCATATATACTTTAGATTGATTTAAA
ACTTCATTTTTAATTTAAAAGGATCTAGGTGAAGATCCTTTTTGATAATCTCATGACCAAAATCCCTTAA
CGTGAGTTTTCGTTCCACTGAGCGTCAGACCCCGTAGAAAAGATCAAAGGATCTTCTTGAGATCCTTTTT
TTCTGCGCGTAATCTGCTGCTTGCAAACAAAAAAACCACCGCTACCAGCGGTGGTTTGTTTGCCGGATCA
AGAGCTACCAACTCTTTTTCCGAAGGTAACTGGCTTCAGCAGAGCGCAGATACCAAATACTGTTCTTCTA
GTGTAGCCGTAGTTAGGCCACCACTTCAAGAACTCTGTAGCACCGCCTACATACCTCGCTCTGCTAATCC
TGTTACCAGTGGCTGCTGCCAGTGGCGATAAGTCGTGTCTTACCGGGTTGGACTCAAGACGATAGTTACC
GGATAAGGCGCAGCGGTCGGGCTGAACGGGGGGTTCGTGCACACAGCCCAGCTTGGAGCGAACGACCTAC
ACCGAACTGAGATACCTACAGCGTGAGCTATGAGAAAGCGCCACGCTTCCCGAAGGGAGAAAGGCGGACA
GGTATCCGGTAAGCGGCAGGGTCGGAACAGGAGAGCGCACGAGGGAGCTTCCAGGGGGAAACGCCTGGTA
TCTTTATAGTCCTGTCGGGTTTCGCCACCTCTGACTTGAGCGTCGATTTTTGTGATGCTCGTCAGGGGGG
CGGAGCCTATGGAAAAACGCCAGCAACGCGGCCTTTTTACGGTTCCTGGCCTTTTGCTGGCCTTTTGCTC
ACATGTTCTTTCCTGCGTTATCCCCTGATTCTGTGGATAACCGTATTACCGCCTTTGAGTGAGCTGATAC
CGCTCGCCGCAGCCGAACGACCGAGCGCAGCGAGTCAGTGAGCGAGGAAGCGGAAGAGCGCCCAATACGC
AAACCGCCTCTCCCCGCGCGTTGGCCGATTCATTAATGCAGCTGGCACGACAGGTTTCCCGACTGGAAAG
CGGGCAGTGAGCGCAACGCAATTAATGTGAGTTAGCTCACTCATTAGGCACCCCAGGCTTTACACTTTAT
GCTTCCGGCTCGTATGTTGTGTGGAATTGTGAGCGGATAACAATTTCACACAGGAAACAGCTATGACCAT
GATTACGCCAAGCGCGCAATTAACCCTCACTAAAGGGAACAAAAGCTGGAGCTCTAGTACGGATTAGAAG
CCGCCGAGCGGGTGACAGCCCTCCGAAGGAAGACTCTCCTCCGTGCGTCCTCGTCTTCACCGGTCGCGTT
CCTGAAACGCAGATGTGCCTCGCGCCGCACTGCTCCGAACAATAAAGATTCTACAATACTAGCTTTTATG
GTTATGAAGAGGAAAAATTGGCAGTAACCTGGCCCCACAAACCTTCAAATGAACGAATCAAATTAACAAC
CATAGGATGATAATGCGATTAGTTTTTTAGCCTTATTTCTGGGGTAATTAATCAGCGAAGCGATGATTTT
TGATCTATTAACAGATATATAAATGCAAAAACTGCATAACCACTTTAACTAATACTTTCAACATTTTCGG
TTTGTATTACTTCTTATTCAAATGTAATAAAAGTATCAACAAAAAATTGTTAATATACCTCTATACTTTA
ACGTCAAGGAGAAAAAACCCCGGATTCTAGAACTAGTCTAAAAATGAAAGCATTCACCAGTTTACTATGT
GGACTAGGCCTGTCCACTACACTCGCTAAGGCCATCTCATTGCAAAGACCGTTGGGTCTAGATAAGGACG
TTTTGCTGCAAGCTGCGGAAAAATTTGGTTTGGACCTCGACCTGGATCATCTCTTGAAGGAGTTGGACTC
CAATGTATTGGACGCTTGGGCCCAAATAGAGCATTTGTACCCAAACCAGGTTATGAGCCTTGAAACTTCC
ACTAAGCCAAAATTCCCTGAAGCAATCAAAACGAAGAAAGACTGGGACTTTGTGGTCAAGAATGACGCAA
TTGAAAACTATCAGCTTCGTGTCAACAAGATTAAGGACCCTAAAATCCTGGGCATTGACCCAAATGTCAC
ACAGTACACGGGTTACTTGGATGTGGAAGACGAGGACAAGCATTTCTTCTTTTGGACTTTTGAAAGTAGA
AACGATCCTGCAAAGGATCCGGTCATCCTTTGGTTGAACGGGGGTCCAGGTTGTTCTTCACTAACCGGGC
TGTTCTTTGAATTAGGACCCTCATCCATTGGACCTGATTTGAAACCCATCGGGAACCCTTACTCTTGGAA
CAGCAATGCCACCGTGATCTTCCTTGACCAGCCTGTCAACGTTGGGTTCTCGTATTCCGGGTCCTCAGGT
GTTTCCAACACTGTCGCCGCTGGTAAGGATGTCTATAACTTCTTGGAGTTGTTCTTCGATCAGTTCCCTG
AATACGTCAACAAGGGCCAAGATTTCCACATCGCTAGGGAATCCTACGCCGGCCATTACATCCCTGTTTT
TGCCTCTGAAATTTTGTCTCACAAGGACAGAAACTTCAACTTAACCTCCGTCTTGATCGGAAATGGCCTC
ACTGACCCATTGACTCAGTATAACTATTACGAACCAATGGCCTGTGGTGAAGGTGGCGAACCATCTGTTT
TGCCCTCGGAGGAATGCTCTGCTATGGAAGACTCTTTGGAACGTTGTTTGGGCTTGATCGAGTCGTGCTA
TGACTCGCAATCCGTCTGGTCCTGTGTTCCAGCTACCATTTATTGTAATAACGCCCAATTGGCTCCTTAC
CAACGTACCGGCAGAAACGTTTACGATATCAGGAAGGATTGTGAAGGTGGCAATTTGTGCTACCCAACGT
TACAAGATATCGACGACTACTTAAACCAGGACTACGTCAAAGAAGCTGTCGGTGCGGAGGTTGACCACTA
CGAATCCTGTAACTTCGATATCAACAGAAATTTCCTGTTTGCGGGTGATTGGATGAAGCCTTACCACACC
GCCGTAACAGATCTTTTGAATCAAGACCTACCCATTCTGGTATATGCAGGCGATAAAGATTTCATCTGTA
ACTGGTTGGGTAATAAGGCGTGGACGGATGTCTTGCCATGGAAGTACGACGAAGAATTTGCAAGCCAAAA
AGTACGTAACTGGACTGCTTCTATCACCGACGAGGTCGCTGGTGAAGTCAAATCCTACAAGCACTTCACC
TATTTGAGAGTCTTCAATGGTGGCCACATGGTTCCATTTGACGTCCCTGAAAACGCCTTAAGTATGGTTA
ACGAATGGATCCACGGTGGTTTCTCCTTAAAGCTTGTATCCAAAGGTGAAGAATTCTTTACTGGTGTTGT
TCCTATTTTAGTTGAATTAGACGGTGACGTTAATGGTCATAAGTTTAGTGTTAGAGGTGAAGGTGAAGGT
GACGCAACTAACGGTAAATTGACATTGAAGTTTATTTGTACTACTGGTAAATTGCCAGTTCCATGGCCAA
CCTTGGTTACCACTTTAACTTATGGTGTTCAATGCTTCTCAAGATACCCTGATCATATGAAAAGACACGA
CTTTTTCAAGAGTGCCATGCCAGAAGGTTACGTACAAGAAAGAACTATATCTTTTAAAGATGACGGTACA
TACAAGACCAGAGCTGAAGTAAAATTCGAAGGTGACACATTGGTCAACAGAATCGAATTGAAGGGTATCG
ATTTCAAGGAAGACGGTAACATCTTGGGTCATAAATTAGAATACAATTTCAACTCACACAATGTTTACAT
CACTGCTGATAAGCAAAAGAATGGTATCAAAGCAAACTTCAAGATCAGACATAACGTTGAAGATGGTTCC
GTACAATTAGCTGACCACTATCAACAAAATACACCTATTGGTGACGGTCCTGTTTTGTTACCAGACAACC
ATTACTTGTCTACCCAATCAAAATTGTCCAAAGATCCAAACGAAAAGAGAGACCATATGGTCTTGTTGGA
ATTTGTCACTGCCGCTGGTATCACTCACGGTATGGATGAATTGTATAAGTAGGTCGACCTCGAGTCATGT
AATTAGTTATGTCACGCTTACATTCACGCCCTCCCCCCACATCCGCTCTAACCGAAAAGGAAGGAGTTAG
ACAACCTGAAGTCTAGGTCCCTATTTATTTTTTTATAGTTATGTTAGTATTAAGAACGTTATTTATATTT
CAAATTTTTCTTTTTTTTCTGTACAGACGCGTGTACGCATGTAACATTATACTGAAAACCTTGCTTGAGA
AGGTTTTGGGACGCTCGAAGGCTTTAATTTGCGGCCGGTACCCAATTCGCCCTATAGTGAGTCGTATTAC
GCGCGCTCACTGGCCGTCGTTTTACAACGTCGTGACTGGGAAAACCCTGGCGTTACCCAACTTAATCGCC
TTGCAGCACATCCCCCTTTCGCCAGCTGGCGTAATAGCGAAGAGGCCCGCACCGATCGCCCTTCCCAACA
GTTGCGCAGCCTGAATGGCGAATGG
[124 nt withheld, positions 6396-6519]
C
[91 nt withheld, positions 6521-6611]
A
[49 nt withheld, positions 6613-6661]
CCTTTGACGTTGGAGTCCACGTTCTTT
[37 nt withheld, positions 6689-6725]
ACCCTATCTCGGTCTATTCTTTTGATTTATAAGGGATTTTGCCGATTTCGGCCTATTGGTTAAAAAATGA
GCTGATTTAACAAAAATTTAACGCGAATTTTAACAAAATATTAACGCTTACAATTTCCTGATGCGGTATT
TTCTCCTTACGCATCTGTGCGGTATTTCACACCGCATATCGACCGGTCGAGGAGAACTTCTAGTATATCT
ACATACCTAATATTATTGCCTTATTAAAAATGGAATCCCAACAATTACATCAAAATCCACATTCTCTTCA
AAATCAATTGTCCTGTACTTCCTTGTTCATGTGTGTTCAAAAACGTTATATTTATAGGATAATTATACTC
TATTTCTCAACAAGTAATTGGTTGTTTGGCCGAGCGGTCTAAGGCGCCTGATTCAAGAAATATCTTGACC
GCAGTTAACTGTGGGAATACTCAGGTATCGTAAGATGCAAGAGTTCGAATCTCTTAGCAACCATTATTTT
TTTCCTCAACATAACGAGAACACACAGGGGCGCTATCGCACAGAATCAAATTCGATGACTGGAAATTTTT
TGTTAATTTCAGAGGTCGCCTGACGCATATACCTTTTTCAACTGAAAAATTGGGAGAAAAAGGAAAGGTG
AGAGCGCCGGAACCGGCTTTTCATATAGAATAGAGAAGCGTTCATGACTAAATGCTTGCATCACAATACT
TGAAGTTGACAATATTATTTAAGGACCTATTGTTTTTTCCAATAGGTGGTTAGCAATCGTCTTACTTTCT
AACTTTTCTTACCTTTTACATTTCAGCAATATATATATATATATTTCAAGGATATACCATTCTAATGTCT
GCCCCTAAGAAGATCGTCGTTTTGCCAGGTGACCACGTTGGTCAAGAAATCACAGCCGAAGCCATTAAGG
TTCTTAAAGCTATTTCTGATGTTCGTTCCAATGTCAAGTTCGATTTCGAAAATCATTTAATTGGTGGTGC
TGCTATCGATGCTACAGGTGTTCCACTTCCAGATGAGGCGCTGGAAGCCTCCAAGAAGGCTGATGCCGTT
TTGTTAGGTGCTGTGGGTGGTCCTAAATGGGGTACCGGTAGTGTTAGACCTGAACAAGGTTTACTAAAAA
TCCGTAAAGAACTTCAATTGTACGCCAACTTAAGACCATGTAACTTTGCATCCGACTCTCTTTTAGACTT
ATCTCCAATCAAGCCACAATTTGCTAAAGGTACTGACTTCGTTGTTGTCAGAGAATTAGTGGGAGGTATT
TACTTTGGTAAGAGAAAGGAAGACGATGGTGATGGTGTCGCTTGGGATAGTGAACAATACACCGTTCCAG
AAGTGCAAAGAATCACAAGAATGGCCGCTTTCATGGCCCTACAACATGAGCCACCATTGCCTATTTGGTC
CTTGGATAAAGCTAATGTTTTGGCCTCTTCAAGATTATGGAGAAAAACTGTGGAGGAAACCATCAAGAAC
GAATTCCCTACATTGAAGGTTCAACATCAATTGATTGATTCTGCCGCCATGATCCTAGTTAAGAACCCAA
CCCACCTAAATGGTATTATAATCACCAGCAACATGTTTGGTGATATCATCTCCGATGAAGCCTCCGTTAT
CCCAGGTTCCTTGGGTTTGTTGCCATCTGCGTCCTTGGCCTCTTTGCCAGACAAGAACACCGCATTTGGT
TTGTACGAACCATGCCACGGTTCTGCTCCAGATTTGCCAAAGAATAAGGTCAACCCTATCGCCACTATCT
TGTCTGCTGCAATGATGTTGAAATTGTCATTGAACTTGCCTGAAGAAGGTAAGGCCATTGAAGATGCAGT
TAAAAAGGTTTTGGATGCAGGTATCAGAACTGGTGATTTAGGTGGTTCCAACAGTACCACCGAAGTCGGT
GATGCTGTCGCCGAAGAAGTTAAGAAAATCCTTGCTTAAAAAGATTCTCTTTTTTTATGATATTTGTACA
TAAACTTTATAAATGAAATTCATAATAGAAACGACACGAAATTACAAAATGGAATATGTTCATAGGGTAG
ACGAAACTATATACGCAATCTACATACATTTATCAAGAAGGAGAAAAAGGAGGATGTAAAGGAATACAGG
TAAGCAAATTGATACTAATGGCTCAACGTGATAAGGAAAAAGAATTGCACTTTAACATTAATATTGACAA
GGAGGAGGGCACCACACAAAAAGTTAGGTGTAACAGAAAATCATGAAACTATGATTCCTAATTTATATAT
TGGAGGATTTT
Features (pLannotate 1.2.2; 23 found; start..end, strand, type, name):
     40..156     -  CDS            NFS1 (fragment): NFS1_YEAST - Also known as SPL1 From Saccharomyces cerevisiae (strain ATCC 204508 / S288c) (Baker's yeast).
    155..205     -  misc_feature   bom (fragment): basis of mobility region from pBR322
    307..342     -  CDS            rop (fragment): Rop protein, which maintains plasmids at low copy number; rop
    411..914     -  misc_feature   CEN/ARS: S. cerevisiae CEN6 centromere fused to an autonomously replicating sequence
    951..1055    +  promoter       AmpR promoter: bla
   1056..1916    +  CDS            AmpR: β-lactamase; bla; confers resistance to ampicillin, carbenicillin, and related antibiotics
   2087..2675    +  rep_origin     ori: high-copy-number ColE1/pMB1/pBR322/pUC origin of replication
   2858..2950    +  CDS            lacI (fragment): lac repressor; lacI; The lac repressor binds to the lac operator to inhibit transcription in E. coli. This inhibition can be relieved by adding lactose or isopropyl-β-D-thiogalactopyranoside (IPTG).
   2963..2984    +  protein_bind   CAP binding site: CAP binding activates transcription in the presence of cAMP. E. coli catabolite activator protein
   2999..3029    +  promoter       lac promoter: promoter for the E. coli lac operon
   3037..3053    +  protein_bind   lac operator: The lac repressor binds to the lac operator to inhibit transcription in E. coli. This inhibition can be relieved by adding lactose or isopropyl-β-D-thiogalactopyranoside (IPTG). lac repressor encoded by lacI
   3098..3116    +  promoter       T3 promoter: promoter for bacteriophage T3 RNA polymerase
   3140..3581    +  promoter       GAL1 promoter: S. cerevisiae GAL1; inducible promoter, regulated by Gal4
   3614..5209    +  CDS            PRC1: CBPY_YEAST - Experimental evidence at protein level: Swiss-Prot protein existence level 1. Involved in degradation of small peptides. Digests preferentially peptides containing an aliphatic or hydrophobic residue in P1' position, as well as methionine, leucine or phenylalanine in P1 position of ester substrate. From Saccharomyces cerevisiae (strain ATCC 204508 / S288c) (Baker's yeast).
   5213..5929    +  CDS            moxGFP: moxGFP is a basic (constitutively fluorescent) green fluorescent protein published in 2015, derived from Aequorea victoria. It is reported to be a rapidly-maturing monomer.
   5945..6192    +  terminator     CYC1 terminator: S. cerevisiae CYC1; transcription terminator for CYC1
   6211..6229    -  promoter       T7 promoter: promoter for bacteriophage T7 RNA polymerase
   6237..6392    +  CDS            lacZα (fragment): LacZα fragment of β-galactosidase; lacZ fragment
   6396..6824    +  rep_origin     f1 ori (sequence partly withheld): f1 bacteriophage origin of replication; arrow indicates direction of (+) strand synthesis
   6852..6904    -  misc_feature   bom (fragment): basis of mobility region from pBR322
   6935..7012    +  CDS            YO192_YEAST (fragment): Experimental evidence at protein level: Swiss-Prot protein existence level 1. From Saccharomyces cerevisiae (strain ATCC 204508 / S288c) (Baker's yeast).
   7152..7559    +  promoter       LEU2 promoter: S. cerevisiae LEU2
   7560..8654    +  CDS            LEU2: 3-isopropylmalate dehydrogenase, required for leucine biosynthesis; S. cerevisiae LEU2; yeast auxotrophic marker
