[The description below was written by a language model from this plasmid's Addgene catalogue record and pLannotate feature annotations shown in this document.]
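Description:
CPY*-ymsfGFP is a yeast expression plasmid built on the p415 GAL backbone, a low-copy centromeric shuttle vector for Saccharomyces cerevisiae. In yeast it is maintained by a CEN6/ARS element, which keeps it at roughly one or a few copies per cell, and it is selected through the LEU2 auxotrophic marker, expressed from its own promoter, in leucine-auxotrophic strains. In E. coli it replicates from a high-copy ColE1/pUC-type origin and is selected with ampicillin via the β-lactamase gene. An f1 origin, T3 and T7 promoters and remnants of the lac/lacZα region are carried over from the cloning-vector ancestry. A few short annotated fragments (rop, bom, NFS1, lacI) appear to be similar backbone or flanking remnants rather than functional parts.

The expression cassette consists of the galactose-inducible, Gal4-regulated GAL1 promoter driving the PRC1 open reading frame, which encodes vacuolar carboxypeptidase Y. This is followed directly by a green fluorescent protein coding sequence and the CYC1 terminator. According to the catalogue entry, the PRC1 insert is the CPY* mutant, a misfolded form of the enzyme, although the specific mutation is not listed in the record. The fluorescent tag is described by the depositor as ymsfGFP. The automated annotation matches it to moxGFP, a related monomeric, rapidly maturing Aequorea-derived GFP, and its position places it at the C-terminus of CPY*.

CPY* is a widely used model substrate for ER quality control and ER-associated degradation. This construct therefore allows galactose-controlled production of a fluorescent misfolded secretory protein, so that its localization, accumulation and clearance can be followed in living yeast. The associated publication concerns ER stress resistance in S. cerevisiae.
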