Addgene plasmid #209539: CPY*-ymsfGFP
Purpose: Expresses the misfolded CPY* mutant tagged with ymsfGFP in S. cerevisiae
Depositing lab: Patrick Lajoie. Depositing organization: University of Western Ontario. Publication: TUDCA modulates drug bioavailability to regulate resistance to acute ER stress in Saccharomyces cerevisiae. Chadwick SR, Stack-Couture S, Berg MD, Gregorio SD, Lung B, Genereaux J, Moir RD, Brandl CJ, Willis IM, Snapp EL, Lajoie P. Mol Biol Cell. 2024 Dec 11:mbcE24040147. doi: 10.1091/mbc.E24-04-0147. PubMed 39661468.
Backbone
  Vector backbone: p415 GAL
  Vector type: Yeast Expression
  Selectable markers: LEU2
Growth in bacteria
  Bacterial resistance: Ampicillin, 100 μg/mL
  Growth temperature: 37°C
  Growth strain: DH5alpha
  Copy number: High Copy
Gene/Insert
  Gene/Insert name: CPY*
  Species: S. cerevisiae (budding yeast)
  Tag / fusion protein: ymsfGFP
Terms and licenses: Academic/Nonprofit Terms; Industry Terms: Not Available to Industry
Depositor comments: Please visit https://doi.org/10.1101/2024.11.14.623614 for bioRxiv preprint.
How to cite: CPY*-ymsfGFP was a gift from Patrick Lajoie (Addgene plasmid # 209539 ; http://n2t.net/addgene:209539 ; RRID:Addgene_209539)
